Addgene plasmid #55617: CFP(1-158)-gamma-5 in pcDNAI/Amp
Purpose: An amino-terminal CFP fragment was fused to Ggamma-5. When co-expressed with a carboxyl-terminal CFP fragment fused to a Gbeta subunit with which it interacts, a fluorescent signal is produced.
Depositing lab: Catherine Berlot. Depositing organization: Geisinger Health Center. Publication: Analysis of G protein betagamma dimer formation in live cells using multicolor bimolecular fluorescence complementation demonstrates preferences of beta1 for particular gamma subunits. Mervine SM, Yost EA, Sabo JL, Hynes TR, Berlot CH. Mol Pharmacol. 2006 Jul;70(1):194-205. Epub 2006 Apr 26. 10.1124/mol.106.022616 PubMed 16641313.
Backbone
  Vector backbone: pcDNAI/Amp
  Backbone manufacturer: Invitrogen
  Backbone size w/o insert (bp): 4800
  Total vector size (bp): 5458
  Modifications to backbone: A BglII site was introduced into the polylinker of pcDNAI/Amp 3' to the BamHI site.
  Vector type: Mammalian Expression
Growth in bacteria
  Bacterial resistance: Ampicillin, 100 μg/mL
  Growth temperature: 37°C
  Growth strain: DH10B
  Copy number: High Copy
Gene/Insert
  Gene/Insert name: CFP(1-158)-gamma-5 (alt name: GNG5)
  Species: B. taurus (bovine); Aequorea victoria
  Insert size (bp): 658
  Mutation: Ggamma-5 was amplified by PCR, which added a BamHI site and a linker sequence (Arg-Ser) to the 5' end and a 3' BglII site. Cloning into the BglII site of CFP(1-158) destroyed the BamHI site.
  Entrez Gene: GNG5
  Promoter: CMV
  Tag / fusion protein: CFP(1-158) was fused to the amino terminus of Ggamma-5. (N terminal on insert)
  Cloning method: Restriction Enzyme; 5′ cloning site BamHI (not destroyed); 3′ cloning site BglII (not destroyed)
  Sequencing primers: 5′ T7; 3′ SP6
Resource information
  A portion of this plasmid was derived from a plasmid made by: pECFP was purchased from Clontech. Gamma-5 cDNA was obtained from Janet Robishaw, Weis Center for Research, Geisinger Clinic, Danville, PA.
Terms and licenses: Academic/Nonprofit Terms; Industry Terms: Not Available to Industry
How to cite: CFP(1-158)-gamma-5 in pcDNAI/Amp was a gift from Catherine Berlot (Addgene plasmid # 55617 ; http://n2t.net/addgene:55617 ; RRID:Addgene_55617)
