[The description below was written by a language model from this plasmid's Addgene catalogue record and pLannotate feature annotations shown in this document.]
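Description:
CFP(1-158)-gamma-5 in pcDNAI/Amp is a 5,458 bp mammalian expression plasmid built on the Invitrogen pcDNAI/Amp backbone, which was modified by adding a BglII site to the polylinker just 3' of the BamHI site. It is maintained in E. coli at high copy through a ColE1/pUC-type origin and selected with ampicillin via the β-lactamase gene. An f1 origin is also present, and an SV40 origin allows episomal replication in mammalian cells that supply large T antigen. The feature table also flags short fragments of polyomavirus capsid and T antigen coding sequence. These appear to be residual viral sequence in the backbone's origin and RNA-processing regions rather than expressed genes.

The payload is a fusion protein in which an amino-terminal fragment of enhanced cyan fluorescent protein (residues 1–158, from Aequorea victoria) is joined through a short Arg-Ser linker to the amino terminus of the bovine G protein gamma-5 subunit (GNG5). Transcription is driven by the CMV immediate early enhancer and promoter, and the transcript is processed using the SV40 small t intron and SV40 polyadenylation signal downstream. T7 and SP6 promoters flank the insert and serve as sequencing primer sites.

The construct is one half of a bimolecular fluorescence complementation pair. The CFP fragment is not fluorescent by itself. When it is co-expressed with a carboxyl-terminal CFP fragment fused to a Gbeta subunit that binds gamma-5, the two fragments come together and produce a fluorescent signal. This allows G protein betagamma dimer formation, and the preference of a beta subunit for particular gamma subunits, to be studied in live cells.
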