Features (pLannotate 1.2.2; 21 found; start..end, strand, type, name):
      2..570     +  rep_origin     ori: high-copy-number ColE1/pMB1/pBR322/pUC origin of replication
    603..1061    -  rep_origin     f1 ori (sequence partly withheld): f1 bacteriophage origin of replication; arrow indicates direction of (+) strand synthesis
   1049..1170    -  CDS            M13 gene IV (fragment) (sequence partly withheld): pIV; IV; phage assembly
   1272..1376    +  promoter       AmpR promoter: bla
   1377..2237    +  CDS            AmpR: β-lactamase; bla; confers resistance to ampicillin, carbenicillin, and related antibiotics
   2310..2689    +  enhancer       CMV enhancer: human cytomegalovirus immediate early enhancer
   2690..2893    +  promoter       CMV promoter: human cytomegalovirus (CMV) immediate early promoter
   2889..2922    +  LTR            5' LTR (truncated) (fragment): truncated 5' long terminal repeat (LTR) from HIV-1
   2938..2956    +  promoter       T7 promoter: promoter for bacteriophage T7 RNA polymerase
   3000..3470    +  CDS            Enhanced Cyan-Emitting GFP (fragment): Enhanced Cyan-Emitting GFP is a basic (constitutively fluorescent) cyan fluorescent protein published in 2002, derived from Aequorea victoria.
   3474..3677    +  CDS            GNG5: GBG5_BOVIN - Also known as GNGT5. Experimental evidence at protein level: Swiss-Prot protein existence level 1. Guanine nucleotide-binding proteins (G proteins) are involved as a modulator or transducer in various transmembrane signaling systems. The beta and gamma chains are required for the GTPase activity, for replacement of GDP by GTP, and for G protein-effector interaction. From Bos taurus (Bovine).
   3730..3748    -  promoter       SP6 promoter: promoter for bacteriophage SP6 RNA polymerase
   3756..3830    +  CDS            small t antigen (fragment): SV40 (simian virus 40) small t antigen
   3832..3897    +  intron         small t intron: SV40 (simian virus 40) small t antigen intron
   4027..4047    +  CDS            SV40 NLS: nuclear localization signal of SV40 (simian virus 40) large T antigen
   4054..4188    +  CDS            LT_POVHA (fragment): Protein inferred from homology: Swiss-Prot protein existence level 3. Isoform large T antigen is a key early protein essential for both driving viral replication and inducing cellular transformation. Plays a role in viral genome replication by driving entry of quiescent cells into the cell cycle and by autoregulating the synthesis of viral early mRNA. Displays highly oncogenic activities by corrupting the host cellular checkpoint mechanisms that guard cell division and the transcription, replication, and repair of DNA. Participates in the modulation of cellular gene expression preceeding viral
   4213..4296    +  CDS            large T antigen (fragment): large T antigen from SV40 (simian virus 40)
   4319..4453    +  polyA_signal   SV40 poly(A) signal: SV40 polyadenylation signal
   4454..4822    -  CDS            VP2_POVMA (fragment): Experimental evidence at protein level: Swiss-Prot protein existence level 1. [Isoform VP3]: structural protein that resides within the core of the capsid surrounded by 72 VP1 pentamers. Following virus endocytosis and trafficking to the endoplasmic reticulum, VP2 and VP3 form oligomers and integrate into the endoplasmic reticulum membrane. Heterooligomer VP2-VP3 may create a viroporin for transporting the viral genome across the endoplasmic reticulum membrane to the cytoplasm. Nuclear entry of the viral DNA involves the selective exposure and importin recognition of VP2 or Vp3 nuclear localiz
   5190..5288    -  CDS            VP1_POVMP (fragment): Experimental evidence at protein level: Swiss-Prot protein existence level 1. Forms an icosahedral capsid with a T=7 symmetry and a 40 nm diameter. The capsid is composed of 72 pentamers linked to each other by disulfide bonds and associated with VP2 or VP3 proteins. Interacts with terminal alpha(2,3)-linked sialic acids on the cell surface to provide virion attachment to target cell. This attachment induces virion internalization predominantly through caveolin-mediated endocytosis. Once attached, the virion is internalized by caveolin- mediated endocytosis and traffics to the endoplasmic reti
   5299..5434    +  rep_origin     SV40 ori: SV40 origin of replication
>Addgene plasmid #55617 | CFP(1-158)-gamma-5 in pcDNAI/Amp | depositor full sequence | sequence record 115120 | CFP(1-158)-gamma-5 in pcDNAI/Amp sequence 5458 bps
GGCGTAATCTGCTGCTTGCAAACAAAAAAACCACCGCTACCAGCGGTGGTTTGTTTGCCGGATCAAGAGC
TACCAACTCTTTTTCCGAAGGTAACTGGCTTCAGCAGAGCGCAGATACCAAATACTGTCCTTCTAGTGTA
GCCGTAGTTAGGCCACCACTTCAAGAACTCTGTAGCACCGCCTACATACCTCGCTCTGCTAATCCTGTTA
CCAGTGGCTGCTGCCAGTGGCGATAAGTCGTGTCTTACCGGGTTGGACTCAAGACGATAGTTACCGGATA
AGGCGCAGCGGTCGGGCTGAACGGGGGGTTCGTGCACACAGCCCAGCTTGGAGCGAACGACCTACACCGA
ACTGAGATACCTACAGCGTGAGCATTGAGAAAGCGCCACGCTTCCCGAAGGGAGAAAGGCGGACAGGTAT
CCGGTAAGCGGCAGGGTCGGAACAGGAGAGCGCACGAGGGAGCTTCCAGGGGGAAACGCCTGGTATCTTT
ATAGTCCTGTCGGGTTTCGCCACCTCTGACTTGAGCGTCGATTTTTGTGATGCTCGTCAGGGGGGCGGAG
CCTATGGAAAAACGCCAGCAACGCAAGCTAGCTTCTAGCTAGAAATTGTAAACGTTAATATTTTGTTAAA
ATTCGCGTTAAATTTTTGTTAAATCAGCTCATTTTTTAACCAATAGGCCGAAATCGGCAAAATCCCTTAT
AAATCAAAAGAATAGCCCGAGATAGGGT
[37 nt withheld, positions 729-765]
AAAGAACGTGGACTCCAACGTCAAAGGGCGAAAAACCGTCTATCAGGGCGATGGCC
[115 nt withheld, positions 822-936]
G
[144 nt withheld, positions 938-1081]
ACCGTATAACGTGCTTTCCTCGTTG
[64 nt withheld, positions 1107-1170]
CTGGATTACCAAAGGGCCTCGTGATACGCCTATTTTTATAGGTTAATGTCATGATAATAATGGTTTCTTA
GACGTCAGGTGGCACTTTTCGGGGAAATGTGCGCGGAACCCCTATTTGTTTATTTTTCTAAATACATTCA
AATATGTATCCGCTCATGAGACAATAACCCTGATAAATGCTTCAATAATATTGAAAAAGGAAGAGTATGA
GTATTCAACATTTCCGTGTCGCCCTTATTCCCTTTTTTGCGGCATTTTGCCTTCCTGTTTTTGCTCACCC
AGAAACGCTGGTGAAAGTAAAAGATGCTGAAGATCAGTTGGGTGCACGAGTGGGTTACATCGAACTGGAT
CTCAACAGCGGTAAGATCCTTGAGAGTTTTCGCCCCGAAGAACGTTTTCCAATGATGAGCACTTTTAAAG
TTCTGCTATGTGGCGCGGTATTATCCCGTGTTGACGCCGGGCAAGAGCAACTCGGTCGCCGCATACACTA
TTCTCAGAATGACTTGGTTGAGTACTCACCAGTCACAGAAAAGCATCTTACGGATGGCATGACAGTAAGA
GAATTATGCAGTGCTGCCATAACCATGAGTGATAACACTGCGGCCAACTTACTTCTGACAACGATCGGAG
GACCGAAGGAGCTAACCGCTTTTTTGCACAACATGGGGGATCATGTAACTCGCCTTGATCGTTGGGAACC
GGAGCTGAATGAAGCCATACCAAACGACGAGCGTGACACCACGATGCCTGCAGCAATGGCAACAACGTTG
CGCAAACTATTAACTGGCGAACTACTTACTCTAGCTTCCCGGCAACAATTAATAGACTGGATGGAGGCGG
ATAAAGTTGCAGGACCACTTCTGCGCTCGGCCCTTCCGGCTGGCTGGTTTATTGCTGATAAATCTGGAGC
CGGTGAGCGTGGGTCTCGCGGTATCATTGCAGCACTGGGGCCAGATGGTAAGCCCTCCCGTATCGTAGTT
ATCTACACGACGGGGAGTCAGGCAACTATGGATGAACGAAATAGACAGATCGCTGAGATAGGTGCCTCAC
TGATTAAGCATTGGTAACTGTCAGACCAAGTTTACTCATATATACTTTAGATTGATTTAAAACTTCATTT
TTAATTTCTCTAGCGCGTTGACATTGATTATTGACTAGTTATTAATAGTAATCAATTACGGGGTCATTAG
TTCATAGCCCATATATGGAGTTCCGCGTTACATAACTTACGGTAAATGGCCCGCCTGGCTGACCGCCCAA
CGACCCCCGCCCATTGACGTCAATAATGACGTATGTTCCCATAGTAACGCCAATAGGGACTTTCCATTGA
CGTCAATGGGTGGACTATTTACGGTAAACTGCCCACTTGGCAGTACATCAAGTGTATCATATGCCAAGTA
CGCCCCCTATTGACGTCAATGACGGTAAATGGCCCGCCTGGCATTATGCCCAGTACATGACCTTATGGGA
CTTTCCTACTTGGCAGTACATCTACGTATTAGTCATCGCTATTACCATGGTGATGCGGTTTTGGCAGTAC
ATCAATGGGCGTGGATAGCGGTTTGACTCACGGGGATTTCCAAGTCTCCACCCCATTGACGTCAATGGGA
GTTTGTTTTGGCACCAAAATCAACGGGACTTTCCAAAATGTCGTAACAACTCCGCCCCATTGACGCAAAT
GGGCGGTAGGCGTGTACGGTGGGAGGTCTATATAAGCAGAGCTCTCTGGCTAACTAGAGAACCCACTGCT
TACTGGCTTATCGAAATTAATACGACTCACTATAGGGAGACCCAAGCTTGGTACCGAGCTCGGATCCGCC
ACCATGGTGAGCAAGGGCGAGGAGCTGTTCACCGGGGTGGTGCCCATCCTGGTCGAGCTGGACGGCGACG
TAAACGGCCACAAGTTCAGCGTGTCCGGCGAGGGCGAGGGCGATGCCACCTACGGCAAGCTGACCCTGAA
GTTCATCTGCACCACCGGCAAGCTGCCCGTGCCCTGGCCCACCCTCGTGACCACCCTGACCTGGGGCGTG
CAGTGCTTCAGCCGCTACCCCGACCACATGAAGCAGCACGACTTCTTCAAGTCCGCCATGCCCGAAGGCT
ACGTCCAGGAGCGCACCATCTTCTTCAAGGACGACGGCAACTACAAGACCCGCGCCGAGGTGAAGTTCGA
GGGCGACACCCTGGTGAACCGCATCGAGCTGAAGGGCATCGACTTCAAGGAGGACGGCAACATCCTGGGG
CACAAGCTGGAGTACAACTACATCAGCCACAACGTCTATATCACCGCCGACAAGCAGAGATCCATGTCTG
GTTCATCCAGCGTCGCGGCTATGAAAAAAGTGGTTCAACAGCTCCGGCTGGAGGCCGGGCTCAATCGGGT
GAAGGTTTCCCAGGCAGCTGCAGATTTGAAACAGTTCTGTCTGCAGAATGCTCAACATGACCCTCTGCTG
ACTGGAGTATCTTCAAGTACAAATCCCTTCAGGCCCCAGAAAGTCTGTTCCTTTTTGTAGAGATCTATCA
CACTGGCGGCCGCTCGAGCATGCATCTAGAGGGCCCTATTCTATAGTGTCACCTAAATGCTAGAGGATCT
TTGTGAAGGAACCTTACTTCTGTGGTGTGACATAATTGGACAAACTACCTACAGAGATTTAAAGCTCTAA
GGTAAATATAAAATTTTTAAGTGTATAATGTGTTAAACTACTGATTCTAATTGTTTGTGTATTTTAGATT
CCAACCTATGGAACTGATGAATGGGAGCAGTGGTGGAATGCCTTTAATGAGGAAAACCTGTTTTGCTCAG
AAGAAATGCCATCTAGTGATGATGAGGCTACTGCTGACTCTCAACATTCTACTCCTCCAAAAAAGAAGAG
AAAGGTAGAAGACCCCAAGGACTTTCCTTCAGAATTGCTAAGTTTTTTGAGTCATGCTGTGTTTAGTAAT
AGAACTCTTGCTTGCTTTGCTATTTACACCACAAAGGAAAAAGCTGCACTGCTATACAAGAAAATTATGG
AAAAATATTTGATGTATAGTGCCTTGACTAGAGATCATAATCAGCCATACCACATTTGTAGAGGTTTTAC
TTGCTTTAAAAAACCTCCCACACCTCCCCCTGAACCTGAAACATAAAATGAATGCAATTGTTGTTGTTAA
CTTGTTTATTGCAGCTTATAATGGTTACAAATAAAGCAATAGCATCACAAATTTCACAAATAAAGCATTT
TTTTCACTGCATTCTAGTTGTGGTTTGTCCAAACTCATCAATGTATCTTATCATGTCTGGATCATCCCGC
CATGGTATCAACGCCATATTTCTATTTACAGTAGGGACCTCTTCGTTGTGTAGGTACCGCTGTATTCCTA
GGGAAATAGTAGAGGCACCTTGAACTGTCTGCATCAGCCATATAGCCCCCGCTGTTCGACTTACAAACAC
AGGCACAGTACTGACAAACCCATACACCTCCTCTGAAATACCCATAGTTGCTAGGGCTGTCTCCGAACTC
ATTACACCCTCCAAAGTCAGAGCTGTAATTTCGCCATCAAGGGCAGCGAGGGCTTCTCCAGATAAAATAG
CTTCTGCCGAGAGTCCCGTAAGGGTAGACACTTCAGCTAATCCCTCGATGAGGTCTACTAGAATAGTCAG
TGCGGCTCCCATTTTGAAAATTCACTTACTTGATCAGCTTCAGAAGATGGCGGAGGGCCTCCAACACAGT
AATTTTCCTCCCGACTCTTAAAATAGAAAATGTCAAGTCAGTTAAGCAGGAAGTGGACTAACTGACGCAG
CTGGCCGTGCGACATCCTCTTTTAATTAGTTGCTAGGCAACGCCCTCCAGAGGGCGTGTGGTTTTGCAAG
AGGAAGCAAAAGCCTCTCCACCCAGGCCTAGAATGTTTCCACCCAATCATTACTATGACAACAGCTGTTT
TTTTTAGTATTAAGCAGAGGCCGGGGACCCCTGGGCCCGCTTACTCTGGAGAAAAAGAAGAGAGGCATTG
TAGAGGCTTCCAGAGGCAACTTGTCAAAACAGGACTGCTTCTATTTCTGTCACACTGTCTGGCCCTGTCA
CAAGGTCCAGCACCTCCATACCCCCTTTAATAAGCAGTTTGGGAACGGGTGCGGGTCTTACTCCGCCCAT
CCCGCCCCTAACTCCGCCCAGTTCCGCCCATTCTCCGCCCCATGGCTGACTAATTTTTTTTATTTATGCA
GAGGCCGAGGCCGCCTCGGCCTCTGAGCTATTCCAGAAGTAGTGAGGAGGCTTTTTTGGAGGCCTAGGCT
TTTGCAAAAAGCTAATTC
