>Addgene plasmid #55617 | CFP(1-158)-gamma-5 in pcDNAI/Amp | addgene partial sequence | sequence record 118727 | CMV-F 5'-CGCAAATGGGCGGTAGGCGTG-3'
CTAGAGAACCCACTGCTTACTGGCTTATCGAAATTAATACGACTCACTATAGGGAGACCCAAGCTTGGTA
CCGAGCTCGGATCCGCCACCATGGTGAGCAAGGGCGAGGAGCTGTTCACCGGGGTGGTGCCCATCCTGGT
CGAGCTGGACGGCGACGTAAACGGCCACAAGTTCAGCGTGTCCGGCGAGGGCGAGGGCGATGCCACCTAC
GGCAAGCTGACCCTGAAGTTCATCTGCACCACCGGCAAGCTGCCCGTGCCCTGGCCCACCCTCGTGACCA
CCCTGACCTGGGGCGTGCAGTGCTTCAGCCGCTACCCCGACCACATGAAGCAGCACGACTTCTTCAAGTC
CGCCATGCCCGAAGGCTACGTCCAGGAGCGCACCATCTTCTTCAAGGACGACGGCAACTACAAGACCCGC
GCCGAGGTGAAGTTCGAGGGCGACACCCTGGTGAACCGCATCGAGCTGAAGGGCATCGACTTCAAGGAGG
ACGGCAACATCCTGGGGCACAAGCTGGAGTACAACTACATCAGCCACAACGTCTATATCACCGCCGACAA
GCAGAGATCCATGTCTGGTTCATCCAGCGTCGCGGCTATGAAAAAAGTGGTTCAACAGCTCCGGCTGGAG
GCCGGGCTCAATCGGGTGAAGGTTTCCCAGGCAGCTGCAGATTTGAAACAGTTCTGTCTGCAGAATGCTC
AACATGACCCTCTGCTGACTGGAGTATCTTCAAGTACAAATCCCTTCAGGCCCCAGAAAGTCTGTTCCTT
TTTGTAGAGATCTATCACACTGGCGGCCGCTCGAGCATGCATCTAGAGGGCCCTATTC
