>Addgene plasmid #55617 | CFP(1-158)-gamma-5 in pcDNAI/Amp | addgene partial sequence | sequence record 118728 | SP6 5'-ATTTAGGTGACACTATAG-3'
TCAGCAGAGGGTCATGTTGAGCATTCTGCAGACAGAACTGTTTCAAATCTGCAGCTGCCTGGGAAACCTT
CACCCGATTGAGCCCGGCCTCCAGCCGGAGCTGTTGAACCACTTTTTTCATAGCCGCGACGCTGGATGAA
CCAGACATGGATCTCTGCTTGTCGGCGGTGATATAGACGTTGTGGCTGATGTAGTTGTACTCCAGCTTGT
GCCCCAGGATGTTGCCGTCCTCCTTGAAGTCGATGCCCTTCAGCTCGATGCGGTTCACCAGGGTGTCGCC
CTCGAACTTCACCTCGGCGCGGGTCTTGTAGTTGCCGTCGTCCTTGAAGAAGATGGTGCGCTCCTGGACG
TAGCCTTCGGGCATGGCGGACTTGAAGAAGTCGTGCTGCTTCATGTGGTCGGGGTAGCGGCTGAAGCACT
GCACGCCCCAGGTCAGGGTGGTCACGAGGGTGGGCCAGGGCACGGGCAGCTTGCCGGTGGTGCAGATGAA
CTTCAGGGTCAGCTTGCCGTAGGTGGCATCGCCCTCGCCCTCGCCGGACACGCTGAACTTGTGGCCGTTT
ACGTCGCCGTCCAGCTCGACCAGGATGGGCACCACCCCGGTGAACAGCTCCTCGCCCTTGCTCACCATGG
TGGCGGATCCGAGCTCGGTACCAAGCTTGGGTCTCCCTATAGTGAGTCGTATTAATTT
